Addgene plasmid #47413: Intersectin I SH3 A domain (human)
Depositing lab: Peter McPherson. Depositing organization: McGill University. Publication: Intersectin, a novel adaptor protein with two Eps15 homology and five Src homology 3 domains. Yamabhai M, Hoffman NG, Hardison NL, McPherson PS, Castagnoli L, Cesareni G, Kay BK. J Biol Chem. 1998 Nov 20;273(47):31401-7. 10.1074/jbc.273.47.31401 PubMed 9813051.
Backbone
  Vector backbone: pGEX-4T1
  Backbone size w/o insert (bp): 5000
  Vector type: Bacterial Expression
Growth in bacteria
  Bacterial resistance: Ampicillin, 100 μg/mL
  Growth temperature: 37°C
  Growth strain: DH5alpha
  Copy number: High Copy
Gene/Insert
  Gene/Insert name: Intersectin SH3 domain A (alt name: Intersectin)
  Species: H. sapiens (human)
  Mutation: only SH3 domain A
  Entrez Gene: ITSN1 (a.k.a. ITSN, SH3D1A, SH3P17)
  Promoter: tac
  Tag / fusion protein: GST (N terminal on backbone)
  Cloning method: Unknown
  Sequencing primers: 5′ pGEX5'; 3′ pGEX3'
Terms and licenses: Academic/Nonprofit Terms; Industry Terms: Not Available to Industry
How to cite: Intersectin I SH3 A domain (human) was a gift from Peter McPherson (Addgene plasmid # 47413 ; http://n2t.net/addgene:47413 ; RRID:Addgene_47413)
