[The description below was written by a language model from this plasmid's Addgene catalogue record.]
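Description:
Intersectin I SH3 A domain (human) is a bacterial expression plasmid built on the pGEX-4T1 backbone (listed as about 5 kb without insert). It is maintained as a high-copy plasmid in E. coli under ampicillin selection. No feature table is provided with the record, so the origin of replication and other backbone elements are not itemised, and the cloning method and sites used to introduce the insert are recorded as unknown.

The insert is a fragment of human ITSN1 (intersectin 1, also known as ITSN, SH3D1A or SH3P17) restricted to the first of the protein's Src homology 3 domains, SH3 domain A, rather than the full-length coding sequence. Intersectin is an adaptor protein containing two Eps15 homology domains and five SH3 domains. Here the isolated SH3 A domain is placed downstream of, and in frame with, the glutathione S-transferase coding sequence supplied by the backbone, giving an N-terminal GST fusion. Expression is driven by the tac promoter, a hybrid trp/lac promoter that is typically repressed by the Lac repressor and induced with IPTG.

The GST moiety allows the fusion protein to be captured on glutathione resin, so constructs of this type are generally used to produce and purify recombinant domain protein, and as immobilised bait in pull-down or overlay assays to identify proline-rich ligands that bind a particular SH3 domain. The record does not state a specific application, but the single-domain design suits dissection of the binding specificity of SH3 A relative to intersectin's other SH3 domains.
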