>Addgene plasmid #47413 | Intersectin I SH3 A domain (human) | addgene partial sequence | sequence record 68320 | pGEX5
AATCGGATCTGGTTCCGCGTGGATCCCCGGAATTCCAGGAAAATGTAAAAGTGGTGTATTACCGGGCACT
GTACCCCTTTGAATCCAGAAGCCATGATGAAATCACTATCCAGCCAGGAGACATAGTCATGGTTAAAGGG
GAATGGGTGGATGAAAGCCAAACTGGAGAACCCGGCTGGCTTGGAGGAGAATTAAAAGGAAAGACAGGGT
GGTTCCCTGCAAACTATGCAGAGAAAATCCCAGAAAATGAGGTTCCCGCTCCAGTGAAACCAGTGTGACT
CGAGCGGCCGCATCGTGACTGACTGACGATCTGCCTCGCGCGTTTCGGTGATGACGGTGAAAACCTCTGA
CACATGCAGCTCCCGGAGACGGTCACAGCTTGTCTGTAAGCGGATGCCGGGAGCAGACAAGCCCGTCAGG
GCGCGTCAGCGGGTGTTGGCGGGTGTCGGGGCGCAGCCATGACCCAGTCACGTAGCGATAGCGGAGTGTA
TAATTCTTGAAGACGAAAGGGCCTCGTGATACGCCTATTTTTATAGGTTAATGTCATGATAATAATGGTT
TCTTAGACGTCAGGTGGCACTTTTCGGGGAAATGTGCGCGGAACCCCTATTTGTTTATTTTTCTAAATAC
ATTCAAATATGTATCCGCTCATGAGACAATAACCCTGATAAATGCTTCAATAATATTGAAAAAGGAAGAG
TATGAGTATTCAACATTTCCGTGTCGCCCTTATTCCCTTTTTTGCGGCATTTTGCCTTCCTGTTTTTGCT
CACCCAGAAACGCTGGTGAAAGTAAAAGATGCTGAAGATCAGTTGGGTGCACGAGTGGGTTACATCGAAC
TGGATCTCAACAGCGGTAAGATCCTTGAGAGTTTTCGCCCCGAAGAACGTTTTCCAATGATGAGC
